>Addgene plasmid #174721 | pDRM18 LTN (Luciferase tdTomato Neo) | addgene full sequence | sequence record 349021 | Addgene NGS Result
GGGTCTCTCTGGTTAGACCAGATCTGAGCCTGGGAGCTCTCTGGCTAACTAGGGAACCCACTGCTTAAGC
CTCAATAAAGCTTGCCTTGAGTGCTTCAAGTAGTGTGTGCCCGTCTGTTGTGTGACTCTGGTAACTAGAG
ATCCCTCAGACCCTTTTAGTCAGTGTGGAAAATCTCTAGCAGTGGCGCCCGAACAGGGACTTGAAAGCGA
AAGGGAAACCAGAGGAGCTCTCTCGACGCAGGACTCGGCTTGCTGAAGCGCGCACGGCAAGAGGCGAGGG
GCGACTGGTGAGTACGCCAAAAATTTTGACTAGCGGAGGCTAGAAGGAGAGAGATGGGTGCGAGAGCGTC
AGTATTAAGCGGGGGAGAATTAGATCGCGATGGGAAAAAATTCGGTTAAGGCCAGGGGGAAAGAAAAAAT
ATAAATTAAAACATATAGTATGGGCAAGCAGGGAGCTAGAACGATTCGCAGTTAATCCTGGCCTGTTAGA
AACATCAGAAGGCTGTAGACAAATACTGGGACAGCTACAACCATCCCTTCAGACAGGATCAGAAGAACTT
AGATCATTATATAATACAGTAGCAACCCTCTATTGTGTGCATCAAAGGATAGAGATAAAAGACACCAAGG
AAGCTTTAGACAAGATAGAGGAAGAGCAAAACAAAAGTAAGACCACCGCACAGCAAGCGGCCGCTGATCT
TCAGACCTGGAGGAGGAGATATGAGGGACAATTGGAGAAGTGAATTATATAAATATAAAGTAGTAAAAAT
TGAACCATTAGGAGTAGCACCCACCAAGGCAAAGAGAAGAGTGGTGCAGAGAGAAAAAAGAGCAGTGGGA
ATAGGAGCTTTGTTCCTTGGGTTCTTGGGAGCAGCAGGAAGCACTATGGGCGCAGCGTCAATGACGCTGA
CGGTACAGGCCAGACAATTATTGTCTGGTATAGTGCAGCAGCAGAACAATTTGCTGAGGGCTATTGAGGC
GCAACAGCATCTGTTGCAACTCACAGTCTGGGGCATCAAGCAGCTCCAGGCAAGAATCCTGGCTGTGGAA
AGATACCTAAAGGATCAACAGCTCCTGGGGATTTGGGGTTGCTCTGGAAAACTCATTTGCACCACTGCTG
TGCCTTGGAATGCTAGTTGGAGTAATAAATCTCTGGAACAGATTTGGAATCACACGACCTGGATGGAGTG
GGACAGAGAAATTAACAATTACACAAGCTTAATACACTCCTTAATTGAAGAATCGCAAAACCAGCAAGAA
AAGAATGAACAAGAATTATTGGAATTAGATAAATGGGCAAGTTTGTGGAATTGGTTTAACATAACAAATT
GGCTGTGGTATATAAAATTATTCATAATGATAGTAGGAGGCTTGGTAGGTTTAAGAATAGTTTTTGCTGT
ACTTTCTATAGTGAATAGAGTTAGGCAGGGATATTCACCATTATCGTTTCAGACCCACCTCCCAACCCCG
AGGGGACCCGACAGGCCCGAAGGAATAGAAGAAGAAGGTGGAGAGAGAGACAGAGACAGATCCATTCGAT
TAGTGAACGGATCTCGACGGTATCGGTTAACTTTTAAAAGAAAAGGGGGGATTGGGGGGTACAGTGCAGG
GGAAAGAATAGTAGACATAATAGCAACAGACATACAAACTAAAGAATTACAAAAACAAATTACAAAAATT
CAAAATTTTATCGATCACGAGACTAGCCTCGAGGATATCGAGATCGATTAGTCCAATTTGTTAAAGACAG
GATATCAGTGGTCCAGGCTCTAGTTTTGACTCAACAATATCACCAGCTGAAGCCTATAGAGTACGAGCCA
TAGATAGAATAAAAGATTTTATTTAGTCTCCAGAAAAAGGGGGGAATGAAAGACCCCACCTGTAGGTTTG
GCAAGCTAGGATCAAGGTTAGGAACAGAGAGACAGCAGAATATGGGCCAAACAGGATATCTGTGGTAAGC
AGTTCCTGCCCCGGCTCAGGGCCAAGAACAGTTGGAACAGCAGAATATGGGCCAAACAGGATATCTGTGG
TAAGCAGTTCCTGCCCCGGCTCAGGGCCAAGAACAGATGGTCCCCAGATGCGGTCCCGCCCTCAGCAGTT
TCTAGAGAACCATCAGATGTTTCCAGGGTGCCCCAAGGACCTGAAATGACCCTGTGCCTTATTTGAACTA
ACCAATCAGTTCGCTTCTCGCTTCTGTTCGCGCGCTTCTGCTCCCCGAGCTCAATAAAAGAGCCCACAAC
CCCTCACTCGGCGCGATCGATGAATTCGAGCTCGGTACCCGGGGATCCAAGCCACCATGGAAGACGCCAA
AAACATAAAGAAAGGCCCGGCGCCATTCTATCCGCTGGAAGATGGAACCGCTGGAGAGCAACTGCATAAG
GCTATGAAGAGATACGCCCTGGTTCCTGGAACAATTGCTTTTACAGATGCACATATCGAGGTGGACATCA
CTTACGCTGAGTACTTCGAAATGTCCGTTCGGTTGGCAGAAGCTATGAAACGATATGGGCTGAATACAAA
TCACAGAATCGTCGTATGCAGTGAAAACTCTCTTCAATTCTTTATGCCGGTGTTGGGCGCGTTATTTATC
GGAGTTGCAGTTGCGCCCGCGAACGACATTTATAATGAACGTGAATTGCTCAACAGTATGGGCATTTCGC
AGCCTACCGTGGTGTTCGTTTCCAAAAAGGGGTTGCAAAAAATTTTGAACGTGCAAAAAAAGCTCCCAAT
CATCCAAAAAATTATTATCATGGATTCTAAAACGGATTACCAGGGATTTCAGTCGATGTACACGTTCGTC
ACATCTCATCTACCTCCCGGTTTTAATGAATACGATTTTGTGCCAGAGTCCTTCGATAGGGACAAGACAA
TTGCACTGATCATGAACTCCTCTGGATCTACTGGTCTGCCTAAAGGTGTCGCTCTGCCTCATAGAACTGC
CTGCGTGAGATTCTCGCATGCCAGAGATCCTATTTTTGGCAATCAAATCATTCCGGATACTGCGATTTTA
AGTGTTGTTCCATTCCATCACGGTTTTGGAATGTTTACTACACTCGGATATTTGATATGTGGATTTCGAG
TCGTCTTAATGTATAGATTTGAAGAAGAGCTGTTTCTGAGGAGCCTTCAGGATTACAAGATTCAAAGTGC
GCTGCTGGTGCCAACCCTATTCTCCTTCTTCGCCAAAAGCACTCTGATTGACAAATACGATTTATCTAAT
TTACACGAAATTGCTTCTGGTGGCGCTCCCCTCTCTAAGGAAGTCGGGGAAGCGGTTGCCAAGAGGTTCC
ATCTGCCAGGTATCAGGCAAGGATATGGGCTCACTGAGACTACATCAGCTATTCTGATTACACCCGAGGG
GGATGATAAACCGGGCGCGGTCGGTAAAGTTGTTCCATTTTTTGAAGCGAAGGTTGTGGATCTGGATACC
GGGAAAACGCTGGGCGTTAATCAAAGAGGCGAACTGTGTGTGAGAGGTCCTATGATTATGTCCGGTTATG
TAAACAATCCGGAAGCGACCAACGCCTTGATTGACAAGGATGGATGGCTACATTCTGGAGACATAGCTTA
CTGGGACGAAGACGAACACTTCTTCATCGTTGACCGCCTGAAGTCTCTGATTAAGTACAAAGGCTATCAG
GTGGCTCCCGCTGAATTGGAATCCATCTTGCTCCAACACCCCAACATCTTCGACGCAGGTGTCGCAGGTC
TTCCCGACGATGACGCCGGTGAACTTCCCGCCGCCGTTGTTGTTTTGGAGCACGGAAAGACGATGACGGA
AAAAGAGATCGTGGATTACGTCGCCAGTCAAGTAACAACCGCGAAAAAGTTGCGCGGAGGAGTTGTGTTT
GTGGACGAAGTACCGAAAGGTCTTACCGGAAAACTCGACGCAAGAAAAATCAGAGAGATCCTCATAAAGG
CCAAGAAGGGCGGAAAGATCGCCGTGGCTAGCGGACAGTGTACTAATTATGCTCTCTTGAAATTGGCTGG
AGATGTTGAGAGCAACCCTGGACCTCATATACCGGTCGCCACCATGGTGAGCAAGGGCGAGGAGGTCATC
AAAGAGTTCATGCGCTTCAAGGTGCGCATGGAGGGCTCCATGAACGGCCACGAGTTCGAGATCGAGGGCG
AGGGCGAGGGCCGCCCCTACGAGGGCACCCAGACCGCCAAGCTGAAGGTGACCAAGGGCGGCCCCCTGCC
CTTCGCCTGGGACATCCTGTCCCCCCAGTTCATGTACGGCTCCAAGGCGTACGTGAAGCACCCCGCCGAC
ATCCCCGATTACAAGAAGCTGTCCTTCCCCGAGGGCTTCAAGTGGGAGCGCGTGATGAACTTCGAGGACG
GCGGTCTGGTGACCGTGACCCAGGACTCCTCCCTGCAGGACGGCACGCTGATCTACAAGGTGAAGATGCG
CGGCACCAACTTCCCCCCCGACGGCCCCGTAATGCAGAAGAAGACCATGGGCTGGGAGGCCTCCACCGAG
CGCCTGTACCCCCGCGACGGCGTGCTGAAGGGCGAGATCCACCAGGCCCTGAAGCTGAAGGACGGCGGCC
ACTACCTGGTGGAGTTCAAGACCATCTACATGGCCAAGAAGCCCGTGCAACTGCCCGGCTACTACTACGT
GGACACCAAGCTGGACATCACCTCCCACAACGAGGACTACACCATCGTGGAACAGTACGAGCGCTCCGAG
GGCCGCCACCACCTGTTCCTGGGGCATGGCACCGGCAGCACCGGCAGCGGCAGCTCCGGCACCGCCTCCT
CCGAGGACAACAACATGGCCGTCATCAAAGAGTTCATGCGCTTCAAGGTGCGCATGGAGGGCTCCATGAA
CGGCCACGAGTTCGAGATCGAGGGCGAGGGCGAGGGCCGCCCCTACGAGGGCACCCAGACCGCCAAGCTG
AAGGTGACCAAGGGCGGCCCCCTGCCCTTCGCCTGGGACATCCTGTCCCCCCAGTTCATGTACGGCTCCA
AGGCGTACGTGAAGCACCCCGCCGACATCCCCGATTACAAGAAGCTGTCCTTCCCCGAGGGCTTCAAGTG
GGAGCGCGTGATGAACTTCGAGGACGGCGGTCTGGTGACCGTGACCCAGGACTCCTCCCTGCAGGACGGC
ACGCTGATCTACAAGGTGAAGATGCGCGGCACCAACTTCCCCCCCGACGGCCCCGTAATGCAGAAGAAGA
CCATGGGCTGGGAGGCCTCCACCGAGCGCCTGTACCCCCGCGACGGCGTGCTGAAGGGCGAGATCCACCA
GGCCCTGAAGCTGAAGGACGGCGGCCACTACCTGGTGGAGTTCAAGACCATCTACATGGCCAAGAAGCCC
GTGCAACTGCCCGGCTACTACTACGTGGACACCAAGCTGGACATCACCTCCCACAACGAGGACTACACCA
TCGTGGAACAGTACGAGCGCTCCGAGGGCCGCCACCACCTGTTCCTGTACGGCATGGACGAGCTGTACAA
GGGAAGCGGAGCTACTAACTTCAGCCTGCTGAAGCAGGCTGGAGACGTGGAGGAGAACCCTGGACCTATT
GAACAAGATGGATTGCACGCAGGTTCTCCGGCCGCTTGGGTGGAGAGGCTATTCGGCTATGACTGGGCAC
AACAGACAATCGGCTGCTCTGATGCCGCCGTGTTCCGGCTGTCAGCGCAGGGGCGCCCGGTTCTTTTTGT
CAAGACCGACCTGTCCGGTGCCCTGAATGAACTGCAGGACGAGGCAGCGCGGCTATCGTGGCTGGCCACG
ACGGGCGTTCCTTGCGCAGCTGTGCTCGACGTTGTCACTGAAGCGGGAAGGGACTGGCTGCTATTGGGCG
AAGTGCCGGGGCAGGATCTCCTGTCATCTCACCTTGCTCCTGCCGAGAAAGTATCCATCATGGCTGATGC
AATGCGGCGGCTGCATACGCTTGATCCGGCTACCTGCCCATTCGACCACCAAGCGAAACATCGCATCGAG
CGAGCACGTACTCGGATGGAAGCCGGTCTTGTCGATCAGGATGATCTGGACGAAGAGCATCAGGGGCTCG
CGCCAGCCGAACTGTTCGCCAGGCTCAAGGCGCGCATGCCCGACGGCGAGGATCTCGTCGTGACCCATGG
CGATGCCTGCTTGCCGAATATCATGGTGGAAAATGGCCGCTTTTCTGGATTCATCGACTGTGGCCGGCTG
GGTGTGGCGGACCGCTATCAGGACATAGCGTTGGCTACCCGTGATATTGCTGAAGAGCTTGGCGGCGAAT
GGGCTGACCGCTTCCTCGTGCTTTACGGTATCGCCGCTCCCGATTCGCAGCGCATCGCCTTCTATCGCCT
TCTTGACGAGTTCTTCTGATCGATACTCGATAGTCGACAATCAACCTCTGGATTACAAAATTTGTGAAAG
ATTGACTGGTATTCTTAACTATGTTGCTCCTTTTACGCTATGTGGATACGCTGCTTTAATGCCTTTGTAT
CATGCTATTGCTTCCCGTATGGCTTTCATTTTCTCCTCCTTGTATAAATCCTGGTTGCTGTCTCTTTATG
AGGAGTTGTGGCCCGTTGTCAGGCAACGTGGCGTGGTGTGCACTGTGTTTGCTGACGCAACCCCCACTGG
TTGGGGCATTGCCACCACCTGTCAGCTCCTTTCCGGGACTTTCGCTTTCCCCCTCCCTATTGCCACGGCG
GAACTCATCGCCGCCTGCCTTGCCCGCTGCTGGACAGGGGCTCGGCTGTTGGGCACTGACAATTCCGTGG
TGTTGTCGGGGAAGCTGACGTCCTTTCCATGGCTGCTCGCCTGTGTTGCCACCTGGATTCTGCGCGGGAC
GTCCTTCTGCTACGTCCCTTCGGCCCTCAATCCAGCGGACCTTCCTTCCCGCGGCCTGCTGCCGGCTCTG
CGGCCTCTTCCGCGTCTTCGCCTTCGCCCTCAGACGAGTCGGATCTCCCTTTGGGCCGCCTCCCCGCCTG
GAATTCGAGCTCGGTACCTTTAAGACCAATGACTTACAAGGCAGCTGTAGATCTTAGCCACTTTTTAAAA
GAAAAGGGGGGACTGGAAGGGCTAATTCACTCCCAACGAAGACAAGATCTGCTTTTTGCTTGTACTGGGT
CTCTCTGGTTAGACCAGATCTGAGCCTGGGAGCTCTCTGGCTAACTAGGGAACCCACTGCTTAAGCCTCA
ATAAAGCTTGCCTTGAGTGCTTCAAGTAGTGTGTGCCCGTCTGTTGTGTGACTCTGGTAACTAGAGATCC
CTCAGACCCTTTTAGTCAGTGTGGAAAATCTCTAGCAGTAGTAGTTCATGTCATCTTATTATTCAGTATT
TATAACTTGCAAAGAAATGAATATCAGAGAGTGAGAGGAACTTGTTTATTGCAGCTTATAATGGTTACAA
ATAAAGCAATAGCATCACAAATTTCACAAATAAAGCATTTTTTTCACTGCATTCTAGTTGTGGTTTGTCC
AAACTCATCAATGTATCTTATCATGTCTGGCTCTAGCTATCCCGCCCCTAACTCCGCCCATCCCGCCCCT
AACTCCGCCCAGTTCCGCCCATTCTCCGCCCCATGGCTGACTAATTTTTTTTATTTATGCAGAGGCCGAG
GCCGCCTCGGCCTCTGAGCTATTCCAGAAGTAGTGAGGAGGCTTTTTTGGAGGCCTAGGGACGTACCCAA
TTCGCCCTATAGTGAGTCGTATTACGCGCGCTCACTGGCCGTCGTTTTACAACGTCGTGACTGGGAAAAC
CCTGGCGTTACCCAACTTAATCGCCTTGCAGCACATCCCCCTTTCGCCAGCTGGCGTAATAGCGAAGAGG
CCCGCACCGATCGCCCTTCCCAACAGTTGCGCAGCCTGAATGGCGAATGGG
[124 nt withheld, positions 7822-7945]
C
[91 nt withheld, positions 7947-8037]
A
[49 nt withheld, positions 8039-8087]
CCTTTGACGTTGGACCACGTTCTTT
[37 nt withheld, positions 8113-8149]
ACCCTATCTCGGTCTATTCTTTTGATTTATAAGGGATTTTGCCGATTTCGGCCTATTGGTTAAAAAATGA
GCTGATTTAACAAAAATTTAACGCGAATTTTAACAAAATATTAACGCTTACAATTTAGGTGGCACTTTTC
GGGGAAATGTGCGCGGAACCCCTATTTGTTTATTTTTCTAAATACATTCAAATATGTATCCGCTCATGAG
ACAATAACCCTGATAAATGCTTCAATAATATTGAAAAAGGAAGAGTATGAGTATTCAACATTTCCGTGTC
GCCCTTATTCCCTTTTTTGCGGCATTTTGCCTTCCTGTTTTTGCTCACCCAGAAACGCTGGTGAAAGTAA
AAGATGCTGAAGATCAGTTGGGTGCACGAGTGGGTTACATCGAACTGGATCTCAACAGCGGTAAGATCCT
TGAGAGTTTTCGCCCCGAAGAACGTTTTCCAATGATGAGCACTTTTAAAGTTCTGCTATGTGGCGCGGTA
TTATCCCGTATTGACGCCGGGCAAGAGCAACTCGGTCGCCGCATACACTATTCTCAGAATGACTTGGTTG
AGTACTCACCAGTCACAGAAAAGCATCTTACGGATGGCATGACAGTAAGAGAATTATGCAGTGCTGCCAT
AACCATGAGTGATAACACTGCGGCCAACTTACTTCTGACAACGATCGGAGGACCGAAGGAGCTAACCGCT
TTTTTGCACAACATGGGGGATCATGTAACTCGCCTTGATCGTTGGGAACCGGAGCTGAATGAAGCCATAC
CAAACGACGAGCGTGACACCACGATGCCTGTAGCAATGGCAACAACGTTGCGCAAACTATTAACTGGCGA
ACTACTTACTCTAGCTTCCCGGCAACAATTAATAGACTGGATGGAGGCGGATAAAGTTGCAGGACCACTT
CTGCGCTCGGCCCTTCCGGCTGGCTGGTTTATTGCTGATAAATCTGGAGCCGGTGAGCGTGGGTCTCGCG
GTATCATTGCAGCACTGGGGCCAGATGGTAAGCCCTCCCGTATCGTAGTTATCTACACGACGGGGAGTCA
GGCAACTATGGATGAACGAAATAGACAGATCGCTGAGATAGGTGCCTCACTGATTAAGCATTGGTAACTG
TCAGACCAAGTTTACTCATATATACTTTAGATTGATTTAAAACTTCATTTTTAATTTAAAAGGATCTAGG
TGAAGATCCTTTTTGATAATCTCATGACCAAAATCCCTTAACGTGAGTTTTCGTTCCACTGAGCGTCAGA
CCCCGTAGAAAAGATCAAAGGATCTTCTTGAGATCCTTTTTTTCTGCGCGTAATCTGCTGCTTGCAAACA
AAAAAACCACCGCTACCAGCGGTGGTTTGTTTGCCGGATCAAGAGCTACCAACTCTTTTTCCGAAGGTAA
CTGGCTTCAGCAGAGCGCAGATACCAAATACTGTTCTTCTAGTGTAGCCGTAGTTAGGCCACCACTTCAA
GAACTCTGTAGCACCGCCTACATACCTCGCTCTGCTAATCCTGTTACCAGTGGCTGCTGCCAGTGGCGAT
AAGTCGTGTCTTACCGGGTTGGACTCAAGACGATAGTTACCGGATAAGGCGCAGCGGTCGGGCTGAACGG
GGGGTTCGTGCACACAGCCCAGCTTGGAGCGAACGACCTACACCGAACTGAGATACCTACAGCGTGAGCT
ATGAGAAAGCGCCACGCTTCCCGAAGGGAGAAAGGCGGACAGGTATCCGGTAAGCGGCAGGGTCGGAACA
GGAGAGCGCACGAGGGAGCTTCCAGGGGGAAACGCCTGGTATCTTTATAGTCCTGTCGGGTTTCGCCACC
TCTGACTTGAGCGTCGATTTTTGTGATGCTCGTCAGGGGGGCGGAGCCTATGGAAAAACGCCAGCAACGC
GGCCTTTTTACGGTTCCTGGCCTTTTGCTGGCCTTTTGCTCACATGTTCTTTCCTGCGTTATCCCCTGAT
TCTGTGGATAACCGTATTACCGCCTTTGAGTGAGCTGATACCGCTCGCCGCAGCCGAACGACCGAGCGCA
GCGAGTCAGTGAGCGAGGAAGCGGAAGAGCGCCCAATACGCAAACCGCCTCTCCCCGCGCGTTGGCCGAT
TCATTAATGCAGCTGGCACGACAGGTTTCCCGACTGGAAAGCGGGCAGTGAGCGCAACGCAATTAATGTG
AGTTAGCTCACTCATTAGGCCCAGGCTTTACACTTTATGCTTCCGGCTCGTATGTTGTGTGGAATTGTGA
GCGGATAACAATTTCACACAGGAAACAGCTATGACCATGATTACGCCAAGCGCGCAATTAACCCTCACTA
AAGGGAACAAAAGCTGGAGCTGCAAGCTTAATGTAGTCTTATGCAATACTCTTGTAGTCTTGCAACATGG
TAACGATGAGTTAGCAACATGCCTTACAAGGAGAGAAAAAGCACCGTGCATGCCGATTGGTGGAAGTAAG
GTGGTACGATCGTGCCTTATTAGGAAGGCAACAGACGGGTCTGACATGGATTGGACGAACCACTGAATTG
CCGCATTGCAGAGATATTGTATTTAAGTGCCTAGCTCGATACATAAAC
Features (pLannotate 1.2.2; 31 found; start..end, strand, type, name):
      1..181     +  LTR            5' LTR (truncated): truncated 5' long terminal repeat (LTR) from HIV-1
    228..350     +  misc_feature   HIV-1 Ψ: packaging signal of human immunodeficiency virus type 1
    334..697     +  CDS            HIV-1 gag (fragment): gag protein from human immunodeficiency virus 1; gag
    843..1076    +  misc_feature   RRE: The Rev response element (RRE) of HIV-1 allows for Rev-dependent mRNA export from the nucleus to the cytoplasm.
   1453..1553    +  CDS            Rev (fragment): human immunodeficiency virus 1 (HIV-1) Rev protein; rev; enhances nuclear export of unspliced and incompletely spliced viral mRNAs
   1572..1689    +  misc_feature   cPPT/CTS: central polypurine tract and central termination sequence of HIV-1
   1723..1823    +  CDS            env (fragment): murine leukemia virus gPr80 envelope polyprotein precursor; env; proteolytically cleaved into gp70SU and p15TM subunits
   1865..1899    +  LTR            3' LTR (ΔU3) (fragment): self-inactivating 3' long terminal repeat (LTR) from Moloney murine leukemia virus
   1928..2251    +  LTR            LTR (fragment): long terminal repeat from Moloney murine leukemia virus
   2262..2288    +  misc_feature   MCS (fragment): pUC18/19 multiple cloning site
   2297..3946    +  CDS            luciferase: firefly luciferase; luc+; enhanced luc+ version of the luciferase gene
   3956..4008    +  CDS            E2A (fragment): 2A peptide from equine rhinitis A virus polyprotein Eukaryotic ribosomes fail to insert a peptide bond between the Gly and Pro residues, yielding separate polypeptides.
   4034..5461    +  CDS            tdTomato: tdTomato is a basic (constitutively fluorescent) orange fluorescent protein published in 2004, derived from Discosoma sp.. It is reported to be a somewhat slowly-maturing tandem dimer with low acid sensitivity.
   5528..6319    +  CDS            NeoR/KanR: aminoglycoside phosphotransferase from Tn5; aph(3')-II (or nptII); confers resistance to neomycin, kanamycin, and G418 (Geneticin®)
   6339..6927    +  misc_feature   WPRE: woodchuck hepatitis virus posttranscriptional regulatory element
   6944..7012    +  CDS            nef (fragment): NEF_HV1Z2 - Experimental evidence at protein level: Swiss-Prot protein existence level 1. Extracellular Nef protein targets CD4(+) T-lymphocytes for apoptosis by interacting with CXCR4 surface receptors. From Human immunodeficiency virus type 1 group M subtype D (isolate Z2/CDC-Z34) (HIV-1).
   7014..7247    +  LTR            3' LTR (ΔU3): self-inactivating 3' long terminal repeat (LTR) from HIV-1
   7319..7440    +  polyA_signal   SV40 poly(A) signal: SV40 polyadenylation signal
   7480..7615    +  rep_origin     SV40 ori: SV40 origin of replication
   7636..7654    -  promoter       T7 promoter: promoter for bacteriophage T7 RNA polymerase
   7662..7817    +  CDS            lacZα (fragment): LacZα fragment of β-galactosidase; lacZ fragment
   7822..8275    +  rep_origin     f1 ori (sequence partly withheld): f1 bacteriophage origin of replication; arrow indicates direction of (+) strand synthesis
   8301..8405    +  promoter       AmpR promoter: bla
   8406..9266    +  CDS            AmpR: β-lactamase; bla; confers resistance to ampicillin, carbenicillin, and related antibiotics
   9437..10025   +  rep_origin     ori: high-copy-number ColE1/pMB1/pBR322/pUC origin of replication
  10208..10300   +  CDS            lacI (fragment): lac repressor; lacI; The lac repressor binds to the lac operator to inhibit transcription in E. coli. This inhibition can be relieved by adding lactose or isopropyl-β-D-thiogalactopyranoside (IPTG).
  10313..10334   +  protein_bind   CAP binding site: CAP binding activates transcription in the presence of cAMP. E. coli catabolite activator protein
  10346..10376   +  promoter       lac promoter: promoter for the E. coli lac operon
  10380..10402   +  protein_bind   lac operator (fragment): The lac repressor binds to the lac operator to inhibit transcription in E. coli. This inhibition can be relieved by adding lactose or isopropyl-β-D-thiogalactopyranoside (IPTG). lac repressor encoded by lacI
  10445..10463   +  promoter       T3 promoter: promoter for bacteriophage T3 RNA polymerase
  10491..10717   +  promoter       RSV promoter: Rous sarcoma virus enhancer/promoter
