[The description below was written by a language model from this plasmid's Addgene catalogue record and pLannotate feature annotations shown in this document.]
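Description:
pDRM18 LTN is a third-generation, self-inactivating HIV-1 lentiviral transfer plasmid built on the pRRLSIN.cPPT.MND backbone, designed to deliver a tricistronic reporter and selection cassette into mammalian cells. In bacteria it is maintained through a high-copy ColE1/pUC-type origin with ampicillin resistance (β-lactamase). An f1 origin, an SV40 origin and residual lac/T7/T3 cloning-vector elements are also present in the backbone. The catalogue lists a total size of 10,731 bp, slightly more than the 10,717 nt of the sequenced record.

The viral portion is arranged in the usual way. An RSV enhancer/promoter drives genomic RNA synthesis from a truncated 5' LTR, followed by the Ψ packaging signal with a partial gag sequence, the Rev response element for Rev-dependent nuclear export, and the cPPT/CTS. The ΔU3 3' LTR inactivates LTR-driven transcription after integration, and an SV40 polyadenylation signal lies downstream of it. Expression of the payload therefore depends on the internal MND promoter. The feature table does not name this promoter but picks it up as murine leukemia virus LTR-related fragments, consistent with its retroviral LTR origin.

MND drives a single open reading frame encoding firefly luciferase (luc+), an E2A peptide, tdTomato, a P2A peptide (stated in the catalogue, not annotated in the table) and the Tn5 aminoglycoside phosphotransferase. Ribosomal skipping at the 2A sites yields three separate proteins from one transcript, and a downstream WPRE enhances expression. Transduced cells can thus be selected with G418, identified or sorted by red fluorescence, and followed by bioluminescence. The associated publication concerns CDK9 inhibition in triple negative breast cancer, but the record does not describe how the construct was used in that work.
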