Addgene plasmid #174721: pDRM18 LTN (Luciferase tdTomato Neo)
Purpose: Expresses the firefly luciferase gene, E2A, tdTomato, P2A, and the neomycin resistance gene.
Depositing lab: Wayne Tilley. Depositing organization: Adelaide University. Publication: Selective inhibition of CDK9 in triple negative breast cancer. Mustafa EH, Laven-Law G, Kikhtyak Z, Nguyen V, Ali S, Pace AA, Iggo R, Kebede A, Noll B, Wang S, Winter JM, Dwyer AR, Tilley WD, Hickey TE. Oncogene. 2023 Nov 24. doi: 10.1038/s41388-023-02892-3. PubMed 38001268.
Backbone
  Vector backbone: pRRLSIN.cPPT.MND
  Backbone size w/o insert (bp): 6685
  Total vector size (bp): 10731
  Vector type: Mammalian Expression, Lentiviral, Luciferase
  Selectable markers: Neomycin (select with G418)
Growth in bacteria
  Bacterial resistance: Ampicillin, 100 μg/mL
  Growth temperature: 30°C
  Growth strain: NEB Stable
  Copy number: High Copy
Gene/Insert 1
  Gene/Insert name: Firefly Luciferase (alt name: Luc)
  Species: Photinus pyralis
  Insert size (bp): 1650
  Promoter: MND
  Tag / fusion protein: E2A linker (C terminal on insert)
  Cloning method: Gibson Cloning
  Sequencing primers: 5′ MND-F (GTTCGCTTCTCGCTTCTGTT)
Gene/Insert 2
  Gene/Insert name: tdTomato (alt name: Tomato)
  Species: Synthetic
  Insert size (bp): 1428
  Promoter: MND (off Luc-E2A)
  Tag / fusion protein: P2A linker (C terminal on insert)
  Cloning method: Gibson Cloning
  Sequencing primers: 5′ Use Luc-F (GACGAAGTACCGAAAGGTCTT), Neo-R (GTCATAGCCGAATAGCCTCTC), and/or tdTomato Internal-R (TCTTTGATGACGGCCATGT)
Gene/Insert 3
  Gene/Insert name: aph (alt name: Aminoglycoside phosphotransferase/NeoR/KanR)
  Species: Escherichia coli
  Insert size (bp): 792
  Promoter: MND (off Luc-E2A-tdTomato-P2A)
  Cloning method: Gibson Cloning
  Sequencing primers: 5′ WPRE-R (GCGTAAAAGGAGCAACATAG)
Terms and licenses: Academic/Nonprofit Terms; Industry Terms: Not Available to Industry
How to cite: pDRM18 LTN (Luciferase tdTomato Neo) was a gift from Wayne Tilley (Addgene plasmid # 174721 ; http://n2t.net/addgene:174721 ; RRID:Addgene_174721)
